Addgene plasmid #64713: pActP-dtrpA1
Purpose: inducing calcium influx in cultured Drosophila S2 cells
Depositing lab: Liqun Luo. Depositing organization: Stanford University. Publication: A transcriptional reporter of intracellular Ca in Drosophila. Gao XJ, Riabinina O, Li J, Potter CJ, Clandinin TR, Luo L. Nat Neurosci. 2015 May 11. doi: 10.1038/nn.4016. PubMed 25961791.
Backbone
  Vector backbone: pPac5c-PL
  Backbone manufacturer: see publication for details
  Vector type: Insect Expression
Growth in bacteria
  Bacterial resistance: Ampicillin, 100 μg/mL
  Growth temperature: 37°C
  Growth strain: DH5alpha
  Copy number: High Copy
Gene/Insert
  Gene/Insert name: dtrpA1
  Entrez Gene: TrpA1 (a.k.a. Dmel_CG5751, ANKTM1, Anktm1, CG5751, CG5761, CT18073, DmTRPA1, Dmel\CG5751, TRPA, TRPA1, TrPA1, Trp, Trp1A, TrpA, Trpa1, dANKTM1, dTRPA, dTRPA1, dTrpA, dTrpA1, dmTRPA1, dtrpA1, trpA1, trpa1)
Resource information
  A portion of this plasmid was derived from a plasmid made by: see publication for details
Terms and licenses: Academic/Nonprofit Terms; Industry Terms: Not Available to Industry
How to cite: pActP-dtrpA1 was a gift from Liqun Luo (Addgene plasmid # 64713 ; http://n2t.net/addgene:64713 ; RRID:Addgene_64713)
