[The description below was written by a language model from this plasmid's Addgene catalogue record.]
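Description:
pActP-dtrpA1 is an insect expression plasmid built on the pPac5c-PL backbone and intended for transfection into cultured Drosophila S2 cells. It is propagated in E. coli as a high-copy plasmid under ampicillin selection. The record does not list the bacterial origin of replication or any selectable marker for insect cells, and no feature table is provided, so the detailed layout of the construct cannot be confirmed here.

The insert is dtrpA1, the Drosophila melanogaster TrpA1 gene (CG5751), which encodes a TRPA-family cation channel widely known as a heat-activated channel that admits cations, including calcium, when it opens. The promoter is not stated as a catalogue field, but the "ActP" in the plasmid name and the pPac5c-PL backbone suggest that expression is driven by a Drosophila actin (Actin 5C) promoter, which gives strong constitutive expression in S2 cells. This is an inference rather than a recorded fact. No epitope tags, fluorescent reporters or mutations are noted, and the record does not say which TrpA1 isoform was cloned.

The stated purpose is to induce calcium influx in cultured S2 cells. The plasmid was deposited alongside work describing a transcriptional reporter of intracellular calcium in Drosophila. In that context, expressing the channel gives a controllable way to raise intracellular calcium, so that calcium-responsive reporter constructs co-transfected into the same cells can be tested and characterised.
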