>Addgene plasmid #64713 | pActP-dtrpA1 | addgene partial sequence | sequence record 111561 | AC5 5'-ACACAAAGCCGCTCCATCAG-3'
CATGACTTCGGGCGACAAGGAGACTCCTAAGAGGGAAGATTTCGCCAGTGCACTGCGATTCTTGATGGGC
GGCTGTGCCCGCGAACCGGAAATGACTGCAATGGCGCCGCTTAACCTGCCCAAAAAGTGGGCACGCATCC
TGCGGATGTCCTCGACGCCAAAGATACCAATCGTGGACTATCTGGAGGCGGCTGAGTCCGGAAACCTTGA
CGACTTCAAGCGACTCTTCATGGCGGACAACTCGCGCATTGCTTTAAAGGATGCGAAAGGACGAACGGCT
GCCCATCAGGCGGCGGCCCGTAATAGGGTTAACATTTTGCGGTACATTCGCGACCAGAATGGCGACTTTA
ATGCGAAGGATAATGCCGGCAATACCCCGCTCCACATCGCCGTGGAGAGCGATGCCTACGACGCTCTGGA
CTATCTATTGTCCATCCCAGTGGATACGGGAGTGCTGAACGAGAAGAAGCAGGCACCAGTGCACTTGGCC
ACCGAGCTGAACAAAGTGAAGTCCCTTCGGGTGATGGGTCAGTACCGCAATGTCATCGATATTCAGCAGG
GCGGCGAACATGGACGTACAGCTCTGCACTTGGCCGCCATCTATGATCACGAGGAGTGCGCTCGCATCCT
GATAACTGAGTTCGATGCATGCCCACGTAAGCCCTGTAACAATGGTTATTATCCCATACACGA
