>Addgene plasmid #64713 | pActP-dtrpA1 | addgene partial sequence | sequence record 111698 | actin5c-pA-R 5'-ACATCTGCTGGAAGGTGGAC-3'
GAGTACTTGCGCTCTGGCGGGGCAATGATCTTGATCTTCATGGTCGACGGATCGGTTATGGCGCGCCTAC
ATGCTCTTATTGAAGCTCAGGGCGGCTCGGAGTTTATTCCGGACTCGCGGCGAGTTCCATCGATTTCCGC
CTGCCGATCTCAAACCGACGACGGATCGCAACTCGTTTGGGGATATACCCTCGTCCACGTCATCCGCCTC
CGTCTTGATCTCCATCTTTTGGACAATGAGCCGAACCAGATGGTGCTGTTGCTCCAGCATGCGACTTATG
TCGCGCAACTTTCGCCTCTGCCGTTCCAATTCTGCGTTGATGTAGTCATCATTGTTGTCGAAGGAGATGA
CGTCCATGGAGGAATCCTCGGTGAATGGATTCGAGAACCACTTGCGCAGGATGAAATCGCAGAAGCCCAG
CTTGCACTTGGTTTCATTGGGATACTCAATCAGCTCCATCTTGTCAACTCGCTGCAGCCAGACATGGGGC
AACTTCCTCTCCAGCTCCGTGTGGAGCACCACCTGCATGGCCAGTCTCTTGAGCTGGGCATTGCGACGCA
CTGACTCAATATCGCCGACGGCCAAACCGATGAGCAAGTTCATCAGAAGAATGGGCATAAGGATCATAAA
GACACTCAAAATCAAAAAGGATGTCATGGGCACTTTCAACTGATCCCGATAGTAGGTGTTCACATA
